>Addgene plasmid #32163 | LPH2776 - Ub-I44A | addgene partial sequence | sequence record 38056 | yCUP1pro-F 5'-CATATAGAAGTCATCGAAAT-3'
ATTCATTATGCAGATCTTCGTCAAGACGTTAACCGGTAAAACCATAACTCTAGAAGTTGAATCTTCCGAT
ACCATCGACAACGTTAAGTCGAAAATTCAAGACAAGGAAGGCATTCCACCTGATCAACAAAGATTGGCCT
TTGCCGGTAAGCAGCTCGAGGACGGTAGAACGCTGTCTGATTACAACATTCAGAAGGAGTCGACCTTACA
TCTTGTCTTAAGACTAAGAGGTGGTTGAGGTACCAAGATGGCCTTTGGTGGGTTGAAGAAGGAAAAAGAC
AGAAACGACTTAATTACCTACTTGAAAAAAGCCTGTGAGTAAACAGGCCCCTTTTCCTTTGTCGATATCA
TGTAATTAGTTATGTCACGCTTACATTCACGCCCTCCCCCCACATCCGCTCTAACCGAAAAGGAAGGAGT
TAGACAACCTGAAGTCTAGGTCCCTATTTATTTTTTTATAGTTATGTTAGTATTAAGAACGTTATTTATA
TTTCAAATTTTTCTTTTTTTTCTGTACAGACGCGTGTACGCATGTAACATTATACTGAAAACCTTGCTTG
AGAAGGTTTTGGGACGCTCGAAGGCTTTAATTTGCAAGCTTATCGCCTGATGCGGTATTTTCTCCTTACG
CATCTGTGCGGTATTTCACACCGCATAGGGTAATAACTGATATAATTAAATTGAAGCTCTAATTTGTGAG
TTTAGTATACATGCATTTACTTATAATACAGTTTTTTAGTTTTGCTGGCCGCATCTTCTCAAATATGCTT
CCCAGCCTGCTTTTCTGTAACGTTCACCCTCTACCTTAGCATCCCTTCCCTTTGCAAATAGTCCTCTTCC
AACAATAATAATGTCAGATCCTGTAGAGACCACATCATCCACGG
