[The description below was written by a language model from this plasmid's Addgene catalogue record.]
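Description:
LPH2776 - Ub-I44A is a yeast expression plasmid built on the pES7 backbone that produces a point-mutant form of ubiquitin in Saccharomyces cerevisiae. It is a shuttle vector. In E. coli it is maintained at high copy under ampicillin selection. In yeast it replicates episomally from a 2 µm origin, which typically gives multiple copies per cell, and is selected by complementation of uracil auxotrophy through the URA3 marker.

The insert is a synthetic yeast ubiquitin coding sequence placed between retained BamHI and KpnI sites. This fragment came from the YEp96 ubiquitin expression plasmid and was moved into pES7. Expression is driven by the CUP1 promoter, the copper-responsive metallothionein promoter, so ubiquitin levels can be raised by adding copper to the medium. The I44A substitution was introduced by site-directed mutagenesis of the corresponding wild-type ubiquitin plasmid from the same series, and the depositor reports that sequencing of the whole ubiquitin insert found no other changes. No epitope tag or fusion partner is recorded.

Isoleucine 44 lies at the centre of the hydrophobic surface patch through which ubiquitin is recognised by many ubiquitin-binding domains. An I44A mutant is therefore generally used to test whether a ubiquitin-dependent process requires that surface, although the record itself does not state a specific application. The Entrez links in the catalogue entry point to UBA1 and UBA2, which encode activating enzymes rather than ubiquitin. These links appear to be associated annotations and do not describe the insert. No feature table accompanies the record, so the arrangement of elements cannot be confirmed beyond the catalogue fields.
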