Addgene plasmid #32163: LPH2776 - Ub-I44A
Depositing lab: Linda Hicke. Depositing organization: Northwestern University.
Backbone
  Vector backbone: pES7
  Backbone manufacturer: Mike Ellison - University of Alberta
  Vector type: Yeast Expression
  Selectable markers: URA3
Growth in bacteria
  Bacterial resistance: Ampicillin, 100 μg/mL
  Growth temperature: 37°C
  Growth strain: DH5alpha
  Copy number: High Copy
Gene/Insert
  Gene/Insert name: synthetic yeast Ubiquitin
  Species: S. cerevisiae (budding yeast)
  Mutation: I44A
  Entrez Gene: UBA1 (a.k.a. YKL210W); UBA2 (a.k.a. YDR390C, UAL1)
  Promoter: CUP1
  Cloning method: Restriction Enzyme; 5′ cloning site BamHI (not destroyed); 3′ cloning site KpnI (not destroyed)
  Sequencing primers: 5′ CUP1 forward
Terms and licenses: Academic/Nonprofit Terms; Industry Terms: Not Available to Industry
Depositor comments: BamHI-KpnI fragment from YEp96 (D. Ecker, U PENN) was cloned into pES7 (Mike Ellison, University of Alberta) cut with BamHI/KpnI. I44A mutation introduced by quickchange of LHP308 (Addgene plasmid 32151). Entire Ub insert was sequenced - no other mutation found. 2 µm S. cerevisiae origin
How to cite: LPH2776 - Ub-I44A was a gift from Linda Hicke (Addgene plasmid # 32163 ; http://n2t.net/addgene:32163 ; RRID:Addgene_32163)
